>Addgene plasmid #31900 | pMT-Pygopus | addgene partial sequence | sequence record 37075 | EBV-rev 5'-GTGGTTTGTCCAAACTCATC-3'
CTTAGAAGGCACAGTCGAGGCTGATCAGCGGGTTTAAACTCAATGGTGATGGTGATGATGACCGGTACGC
GTAGAATCGAGACCGAGGAGAGGGTTAGGGATAGGCTTACCTTCGAACCGCGGGCCCTCTAGACTCGAGC
GGCCGCCACTGTGCTGGATATCTGCAGAATTGCCCTTACACTTGAACTTGACCATGGGAATATGCTGTAC
AAAAGGGCCCGCCATACCAAGATTGTGGGTCATAAGGGCAATTCCACCACACTGGACTAGTAGGTACCCC
GATCTAGATCCCCCCTTTAGTTGCACTGAGATGATTCACTTGATTTTGCTGCTGACCACAACTGATGCAC
ATTGGCCAGATGCTCTCGGTTTTATACATTTTGGAAACGCGGCTTTACACACGGGTCTTTCGTTCGATTC
ACCTCTTTTGCACACGCCGGCCGGCTCCAAATTCGAGTGGAGACGTGTGCAGAAGCTTTTGTTCTGCCCG
CGAAGAATTGGTTCGGTTCTCCACTTTGGGGACTTGTATGGGATGCAAAGCTCTTGGTGGGGCACATGGG
GCATGCGCAGGCACTCTTACTTGCGTACCACATATGTATGGGGGTGGCGGTGGGCGGTGGGGGGCCGGAG
TTCTGGGTCTCTTATCGGAACCAGAGGATAGGACGGCCTGCAGCAAAGAGCTAGTCACATCGGGCACCAC
ATCCTGTCCTGCAACGAATTAATTCACTGGCCGTCGTTTACAACGTCG
