[The description below was written by a language model from this plasmid's Addgene catalogue record.]
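Description:
pMT-Pygopus is an insect-cell expression plasmid built on the commercial pMT-V5/HIS backbone (about 3.5 kb without insert) and carrying the Drosophila melanogaster gene pygopus (pygo, CG11518), a nuclear component of the Wnt/Wingless signalling pathway. In bacteria it is maintained as a high-copy plasmid under ampicillin selection. The record provides no feature table, and the restriction sites used for cloning are not stated, so the exact insert boundaries and insert size cannot be given.

Expression is driven by the Drosophila metallothionein promoter (P-MT), which is essentially silent until induced by metal ions such as copper, allowing the timing and level of protein production to be controlled in cultured fly cells. The coding sequence is placed so that it reads into the backbone-encoded C-terminal V5 epitope and 6xHis tags. These allow detection or immunoprecipitation with anti-V5 antibodies and purification by metal-affinity chromatography.

For selection in insect cells, the catalogue entry points to the depositor comments, which mention blasticidin or hygromycin. The record does not say whether the resistance marker is on this plasmid or on a separate co-transfected one, although vectors of this type are commonly paired with a separate selection plasmid. The depositor notes that the construct has been used in Drosophila cells and has not been tested in Sf9 cells. The associated study examined how Wnt signalling targets the coactivator domain of TAF4 within TFIID, which suggests the plasmid served for inducible expression of tagged Pygopus in transcription and protein-interaction experiments.
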