Addgene plasmid #31900: pMT-Pygopus
Depositing lab: Robert Tjian. Depositing organization: University of California, Berkeley. Publication: Wnt signaling targets ETO coactivation domain of TAF4/TFIID in vivo. Wright KJ, Tjian R. Proc Natl Acad Sci U S A. 2009 Jan 6;106(1):55-60. Epub 2008 Dec 30. 10.1073/pnas.0811914106 PubMed 19116271.
Backbone
  Vector backbone: pMT-V5/HIS
  Backbone manufacturer: Invitrogen
  Backbone size w/o insert (bp): 3538
  Vector type: Insect Expression
  Selectable markers: See comments
Growth in bacteria
  Bacterial resistance: Ampicillin, 100 μg/mL
  Growth temperature: 37°C
  Growth strain: DH5alpha
  Copy number: High Copy
Gene/Insert
  Gene/Insert name: Pygopus
  Species: D. melanogaster (fly)
  Entrez Gene: pygo (a.k.a. Dmel_CG11518, BEST:LD21971, CG11518, Dm Pygo, Dmel\CG11518, Pygo, anon-WO02077023.1, dPygo, gam, pNB5.2, pyg, pypo)
  Promoter: P-MT (Metallothionein)
  Tag / fusion protein: V5 (C terminal on backbone); 6xHIS (C terminal on backbone)
  Cloning method: Restriction Enzyme; 5′ cloning site none (unknown if destroyed); 3′ cloning site none (unknown if destroyed)
  Sequencing primers: 5′ Metallothionein; 3′ EBV reverse
Terms and licenses: Academic/Nonprofit Terms; Industry Terms: Not Available to Industry
Depositor comments: Blasticidin OR Hygromycin selection Previously used in Drosophila, not tested in Sf9 cells.
How to cite: pMT-Pygopus was a gift from Robert Tjian (Addgene plasmid # 31900 ; http://n2t.net/addgene:31900 ; RRID:Addgene_31900)
